Addgene plasmid #107181: pLV-EF1A-EGFPKir7.1
Purpose: Lentiviral particle generation
Depositing lab: Bikash Pattnaik. Depositing organization: University of Wisconsin, Madison.
Backbone
  Vector backbone: pLV[Exp]-Bsd
  Backbone manufacturer: Vector Builder
  Vector type: Lentiviral
  Selectable markers: Blasticidin
Growth in bacteria
  Bacterial resistance: Ampicillin, 100 μg/mL
  Growth temperature: 37°C
  Growth strain: NEB Stable
  Copy number: High Copy
Gene/Insert
  Gene/Insert name: KCNJ13
  Species: H. sapiens (human)
  GenBank ID: NM_002242.4
  Entrez Gene: KCNJ13 (a.k.a. KIR1.4, KIR7.1, LCA16, SVD)
  Promoter: EF1A
  Tag / fusion protein: EGFP (N terminal on insert)
  Cloning method: Restriction Enzyme; 5′ cloning site unknown (unknown if destroyed); 3′ cloning site unknown (unknown if destroyed)
  Sequencing primers: 5′ NA
Terms and licenses: Academic/Nonprofit Terms; Industry Terms: Not Available to Industry
How to cite: pLV-EF1A-EGFPKir7.1 was a gift from Bikash Pattnaik (Addgene plasmid # 107181 ; http://n2t.net/addgene:107181 ; RRID:Addgene_107181)
