[The description below was written by a language model from this plasmid's Addgene catalogue record and pLannotate feature annotations shown in this document.]
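Description:
pLV-EF1A-EGFPKir7.1 is a third-generation-style, self-inactivating HIV-1 lentiviral transfer plasmid of about 10.2 kb, built on the pLV[Exp]-Bsd backbone and intended for producing lentiviral particles that deliver a fluorescently tagged human potassium channel to mammalian cells. In bacteria it is maintained through a high-copy ColE1/pUC-type origin with ampicillin resistance (β-lactamase). The backbone also carries an f1 origin, an SV40 origin and remnants of lac and T7/T3 promoter elements that play no role in the payload.

The viral genome is transcribed from an RSV promoter fused to a truncated 5' LTR, which makes genomic RNA production Tat-independent. It includes the Ψ packaging signal with a short gag fragment, the Rev response element for nuclear export of the unspliced RNA, and the cPPT/CTS to aid nuclear import of the reverse-transcribed genome. The ΔU3 3' LTR inactivates LTR promoter activity after integration, and an SV40 poly(A) signal follows it.

Between Gateway attB recombination scars left from vector assembly, the human EF-1α promoter with its intron A drives an open reading frame in which EGFP is joined at its C-terminus, through a short linker derived from a multiple cloning site, to the N-terminus of KCNJ13. This gene encodes the inward rectifier potassium channel Kir7.1. A WPRE downstream enhances transcript expression. A separate mouse PGK promoter, with a bacterial EM7 promoter, drives blasticidin S deaminase, allowing blasticidin selection of transduced cells. The construct therefore supports constitutive expression and visualisation of EGFP-Kir7.1; the record states no purpose beyond lentiviral particle generation.
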