Features (pLannotate 1.2.2; 35 found; start..end, strand, type, name):
      3..229     +  promoter       RSV promoter: Rous sarcoma virus enhancer/promoter
    230..410     +  LTR            5' LTR (truncated): truncated 5' long terminal repeat (LTR) from HIV-1
    457..582     +  misc_feature   HIV-1 Ψ: packaging signal of human immunodeficiency virus type 1
    566..929     +  CDS            HIV-1 gag (fragment): gag protein from human immunodeficiency virus 1; gag
   1075..1308    +  misc_feature   RRE: The Rev response element (RRE) of HIV-1 allows for Rev-dependent mRNA export from the nucleus to the cytoplasm.
   1685..1785    +  CDS            Rev (fragment): human immunodeficiency virus 1 (HIV-1) Rev protein; rev; enhances nuclear export of unspliced and incompletely spliced viral mRNAs
   1803..1920    +  misc_feature   cPPT/CTS: central polypurine tract and central termination sequence of HIV-1
   1938..1958    +  protein_bind   attB4: mutant version of attB; core recombination site for the Gateway® BP reaction BP Clonase™
   1978..2189    +  promoter       EF-1α core promoter: core promoter for human elongation factor EF-1α
   2190..2299    +  intron         EF-1α intron A (fragment): intron upstream of the start codon of human EF-1α
   2925..3128    +  intron         EF-1α intron A: truncated intron upstream of the start codon of human EF-1α
   3137..3161    +  protein_bind   attB1: mutant version of attB; recombination site for the Gateway® BP reaction BP Clonase™
   3168..3884    +  CDS            EGFP: EGFP is a basic (constitutively fluorescent) green fluorescent protein published in 1996, derived from Aequorea victoria. It is reported to be a rapidly-maturing weak dimer with moderate acid sensitivity.
   3885..3921    +  misc_feature   MCS (fragment): multiple cloning site
   3921..4997    +  CDS            KCNJ13: KCJ13_HUMAN - Experimental evidence at protein level: Swiss-Prot protein existence level 1. Inward rectifier potassium channels are characterized by a greater tendency to allow potassium to flow into the cell rather than out of it. Their voltage dependence is regulated by the concentration of extracellular potassium; as external potassium is raised, the voltage range of the channel opening shifts to more positive voltages. The inward rectification is mainly due to the blockage of outward current by internal magnesium. KCNJ13 has a very low single channel conductance, low sensitivity to block b
   5007..5031    -  protein_bind   attB2: mutant version of attB; recombination site for the Gateway® BP reaction BP Clonase™
   5049..5637    +  misc_feature   WPRE: woodchuck hepatitis virus posttranscriptional regulatory element
   5668..6167    +  promoter       PGK promoter: mouse phosphoglycerate kinase 1 promoter
   6177..6224    +  promoter       EM7 promoter: synthetic bacterial promoter&nbsp
   6243..6641    +  CDS            BSD: blasticidin S deaminase; Aspergillus terreus BSD; confers resistance to blasticidin
   6658..6726    +  CDS            nef (fragment): NEF_HV1Z2 - Experimental evidence at protein level: Swiss-Prot protein existence level 1. Extracellular Nef protein targets CD4(+) T-lymphocytes for apoptosis by interacting with CXCR4 surface receptors. From Human immunodeficiency virus type 1 group M subtype D (isolate Z2/CDC-Z34) (HIV-1).
   6728..6961    +  LTR            3' LTR (ΔU3): self-inactivating 3' long terminal repeat (LTR) from HIV-1
   7033..7154    +  polyA_signal   SV40 poly(A) signal: SV40 polyadenylation signal
   7194..7329    +  rep_origin     SV40 ori: SV40 origin of replication
   7350..7368    -  promoter       T7 promoter: promoter for bacteriophage T7 RNA polymerase
   7376..7531    +  CDS            lacZα (fragment): LacZα fragment of β-galactosidase; lacZ fragment
   7536..7964    +  rep_origin     f1 ori (sequence partly withheld): f1 bacteriophage origin of replication; arrow indicates direction of (+) strand synthesis
   8017..8121    +  promoter       AmpR promoter: bla
   8122..8982    +  CDS            AmpR: β-lactamase; bla; confers resistance to ampicillin, carbenicillin, and related antibiotics
   9153..9741    +  rep_origin     ori: high-copy-number ColE1/pMB1/pBR322/pUC origin of replication
   9924..10016   +  CDS            lacI (fragment): lac repressor; lacI; The lac repressor binds to the lac operator to inhibit transcription in E. coli. This inhibition can be relieved by adding lactose or isopropyl-β-D-thiogalactopyranoside (IPTG).
  10029..10050   +  protein_bind   CAP binding site: CAP binding activates transcription in the presence of cAMP. E. coli catabolite activator protein
  10065..10095   +  promoter       lac promoter: promoter for the E. coli lac operon
  10103..10119   +  protein_bind   lac operator: The lac repressor binds to the lac operator to inhibit transcription in E. coli. This inhibition can be relieved by adding lactose or isopropyl-β-D-thiogalactopyranoside (IPTG). lac repressor encoded by lacI
  10164..10182   +  promoter       T3 promoter: promoter for bacteriophage T3 RNA polymerase
>Addgene plasmid #107181 | pLV-EF1A-EGFPKir7.1 | addgene full sequence | sequence record 224217 | Addgene NGS Result
AATGTAGTCTTATGCAATACTCTTGTAGTCTTGCAACATGGTAACGATGAGTTAGCAACATGCCTTACAA
GGAGAGAAAAAGCACCGTGCATGCCGATTGGTGGAAGTAAGGTGGTACGATCGTGCCTTATTAGGAAGGC
AACAGACGGGTCTGACATGGATTGGACGAACCACTGAATTGCCGCATTGCAGAGATATTGTATTTAAGTG
CCTAGCTCGATACATAAACGGGTCTCTCTGGTTAGACCAGATCTGAGCCTGGGAGCTCTCTGGCTAACTA
GGGAACCCACTGCTTAAGCCTCAATAAAGCTTGCCTTGAGTGCTTCAAGTAGTGTGTGCCCGTCTGTTGT
GTGACTCTGGTAACTAGAGATCCCTCAGACCCTTTTAGTCAGTGTGGAAAATCTCTAGCAGTGGCGCCCG
AACAGGGACTTGAAAGCGAAAGGGAAACCAGAGGAGCTCTCTCGACGCAGGACTCGGCTTGCTGAAGCGC
GCACGGCAAGAGGCGAGGGGCGGCGACTGGTGAGTACGCCAAAAATTTTGACTAGCGGAGGCTAGAAGGA
GAGAGATGGGTGCGAGAGCGTCAGTATTAAGCGGGGGAGAATTAGATCGCGATGGGAAAAAATTCGGTTA
AGGCCAGGGGGAAAGAAAAAATATAAATTAAAACATATAGTATGGGCAAGCAGGGAGCTAGAACGATTCG
CAGTTAATCCTGGCCTGTTAGAAACATCAGAAGGCTGTAGACAAATACTGGGACAGCTACAACCATCCCT
TCAGACAGGATCAGAAGAACTTAGATCATTATATAATACAGTAGCAACCCTCTATTGTGTGCATCAAAGG
ATAGAGATAAAAGACACCAAGGAAGCTTTAGACAAGATAGAGGAAGAGCAAAACAAAAGTAAGACCACCG
CACAGCAAGCGGCCGCTGATCTTCAGACCTGGAGGAGGAGATATGAGGGACAATTGGAGAAGTGAATTAT
ATAAATATAAAGTAGTAAAAATTGAACCATTAGGAGTAGCACCCACCAAGGCAAAGAGAAGAGTGGTGCA
GAGAGAAAAAAGAGCAGTGGGAATAGGAGCTTTGTTCCTTGGGTTCTTGGGAGCAGCAGGAAGCACTATG
GGCGCAGCGTCAATGACGCTGACGGTACAGGCCAGACAATTATTGTCTGGTATAGTGCAGCAGCAGAACA
ATTTGCTGAGGGCTATTGAGGCGCAACAGCATCTGTTGCAACTCACAGTCTGGGGCATCAAGCAGCTCCA
GGCAAGAATCCTGGCTGTGGAAAGATACCTAAAGGATCAACAGCTCCTGGGGATTTGGGGTTGCTCTGGA
AAACTCATTTGCACCACTGCTGTGCCTTGGAATGCTAGTTGGAGTAATAAATCTCTGGAACAGATTTGGA
ATCACACGACCTGGATGGAGTGGGACAGAGAAATTAACAATTACACAAGCTTAATACACTCCTTAATTGA
AGAATCGCAAAACCAGCAAGAAAAGAATGAACAAGAATTATTGGAATTAGATAAATGGGCAAGTTTGTGG
AATTGGTTTAACATAACAAATTGGCTGTGGTATATAAAATTATTCATAATGATAGTAGGAGGCTTGGTAG
GTTTAAGAATAGTTTTTGCTGTACTTTCTATAGTGAATAGAGTTAGGCAGGGATATTCACCATTATCGTT
TCAGACCCACCTCCCAACCCCGAGGGGACCCGACAGGCCCGAAGGAATAGAAGAAGAAGGTGGAGAGAGA
GACAGAGACAGATCCATTCGATTAGTGAACGGATCTCGACGGTATCGCTAGCTTTTAAAAGAAAAGGGGG
GATTGGGGGGTACAGTGCAGGGGAAAGAATAGTAGACATAATAGCAACAGACATACAAACTAAAGAATTA
CAAAAACAAATTACAAAAATTCAAAATTTTACTAGTGATTATCGGATCAACTTTGTATAGAAAAGTTGGG
CTCCGGTGCCCGTCAGTGGGCAGAGCGCACATCGCCCACAGTCCCCGAGAAGTTGGGGGGAGGGGTCGGC
AATTGAACCGGTGCCTAGAGAAGGTGGCGCGGGGTAAACTGGGAAAGTGATGTCGTGTACTGGCTCCGCC
TTTTTCCCGAGGGTGGGGGAGAACCGTATATAAGTGCAGTAGTCGCCGTGAACGTTCTTTTTCGCAACGG
GTTTGCCGCCAGAACACAGGTAAGTGCCGTGTGTGGTTCCCGCGGGCCTGGCCTCTTTACGGGTTATGGC
CCTTGCGTGCCTTGAATTACTTCCACCTGGCTGCAGTACGTGATTCTTGATCCCGAGCTTCGGGTTGGAA
GTGGGTGGGAGAGTTCGAGGCCTTGCGCTTAAGGAGCCCCTTCGCCTCGTGCTTGAGTTGAGGCCTGGCC
TGGGCGCTGGGGCCGCCGCGTGCGAATCTGGTGGCACCTTCGCGCCTGTCTCGCTGCTTTCGATAAGTCT
CTAGCCATTTAAAATTTTTGATGACCTGCTGCGACGCTTTTTTTCTGGCAAGATAGTCTTGTAAATGCGG
GCCAAGATCTGCACACTGGTATTTCGGTTTTTGGGGCCGCGGGCGGCGACGGGGCCCGTGCGTCCCAGCG
CACATGTTCGGCGAGGCGGGGCCTGCGAGCGCGGCCACCGAGAATCGGACGGGGGTAGTCTCAAGCTGGC
CGGCCTGCTCTGGTGCCTGGTCTCGCGCCGCCGTGTATCGCCCCGCCCTGGGCGGCAAGGCTGGCCCGGT
CGGCACCAGTTGCGTGAGCGGAAAGATGGCCGCTTCCCGGCCCTGCTGCAGGGAGCTCAAAATGGAGGAC
GCGGCGCTCGGGAGAGCGGGCGGGTGAGTCACCCACACAAAGGAAAAGGGCCTTTCCGTCCTCAGCCGTC
GCTTCATGTGACTCCACGGAGTACCGGGCGCCGTCCAGGCACCTCGATTAGTTCTCGAGCTTTTGGAGTA
CGTCGTCTTTAGGTTGGGGGGAGGGGTTTTATGCGATGGAGTTTCCCCACACTGAGTGGGTGGAGACTGA
AGTTAGGCCAGCTTGGCACTTGATGTAATTCTCCTTGGAATTTGCCCTTTTTGAGTTTGGATCTTGGTTC
ATTCTCAAGCCTCAGACAGTGGTTCAAAGTTTTTTTCTTCCATTTCAGGTGTCGTGACAAGTTTGTACAA
AAAAGCAGGCTGCCACCATGGTGAGCAAGGGCGAGGAGCTGTTCACCGGGGTGGTGCCCATCCTGGTCGA
GCTGGACGGCGACGTAAACGGCCACAAGTTCAGCGTGTCCGGCGAGGGCGAGGGCGATGCCACCTACGGC
AAGCTGACCCTGAAGTTCATCTGCACCACCGGCAAGCTGCCCGTGCCCTGGCCCACCCTCGTGACCACCC
TGACCTACGGCGTGCAGTGCTTCAGCCGCTACCCCGACCACATGAAGCAGCACGACTTCTTCAAGTCCGC
CATGCCCGAAGGCTACGTCCAGGAGCGCACCATCTTCTTCAAGGACGACGGCAACTACAAGACCCGCGCC
GAGGTGAAGTTCGAGGGCGACACCCTGGTGAACCGCATCGAGCTGAAGGGCATCGACTTCAAGGAGGACG
GCAACATCCTGGGGCACAAGCTGGAGTACAACTACAACAGCCACAACGTCTATATCATGGCCGACAAGCA
GAAGAACGGCATCAAGGTGAACTTCAAGATCCGCCACAACATCGAGGACGGCAGCGTGCAGCTCGCCGAC
CACTACCAGCAGAACACCCCCATCGGCGACGGCCCCGTGCTGCTGCCCGACAACCACTACCTGAGCACCC
AGTCCGCCCTGAGCAAAGACCCCAACGAGAAGCGCGATCACATGGTCCTGCTGGAGTTCGTGACCGCCGC
CGGGATCACTCTCGGCATGGACGAGCTGTACAAGTCCGGACTCAGATCTCGAGCTCAAGCTTCGAATTCT
GACAGCAGTAATTGCAAAGTTATTGCTCCTCTCCTAAGTCAAAGATACCGGAGGATGGTCACCAAGGATG
GCCACAGCACACTTCAAATGGATGGCGCTCAAAGAGGTCTTGCATATCTTCGAGATGCTTGGGGAATCCT
AATGGACATGCGCTGGCGTTGGATGATGTTGGTCTTTTCTGCTTCTTTTGTTGTCCACTGGCTTGTCTTT
GCAGTGCTCTGGTATGTTCTGGCTGAGATGAATGGTGATCTGGAACTAGATCATGATGCCCCACCTGAAA
ACCACACTATCTGTGTCAAGTATATCACCAGTTTCACAGCTGCATTCTCCTTCTCCCTGGAGACACAACT
CACAATTGGTTATGGTACCATGTTCCCCAGTGGTGACTGTCCAAGTGCAATCGCCTTACTTGCCATACAA
ATGCTCCTAGGCCTCATGCTAGAGGCTTTTATCACAGGTGCTTTTGTGGCGAAGATTGCCCGGCCAAAAA
ATCGAGCTTTTTCAATTCGCTTTACTGACACAGCAGTAGTAGCTCACATGGATGGCAAACCTAATCTTAT
CTTCCAAGTGGCCAACACCCGACCTAGCCCTCTAACCAGTGTCCGGGTCTCAGCTGTACTCTATCAGGAA
AGAGAAAATGGCAAACTCTACCAGACCAGTGTGGATTTCCACCTTGATGGCATCAGTTCTGACGAATGTC
CATTCTTCATCTTTCCACTAACGTACTATCACTCCATTACACCATCAAGTCCTCTGGCTACTCTGCTCCA
GCATGAAAATCCTTCTCACTTTGAATTAGTTGTATTCCTTTCAGCAATGCAGGAGGGCACTGGAGAAATA
TGCCAAAGGAGGACATCCTACCTACCGTCTGAAATCATGTTACATCACTGTTTTGCATCTCTGTTGACCC
GAGGTTCCAAAGGTGAATATCAAATCAAGATGGAGAATTTTGACAAGACTGTCCCTGAATTTCCAACTCC
TCTGGTTTCTAAAAGCCCAAACAGGACTGACCTGGATATCCACATCAATGGACAAAGCATTGACAATTTT
CAGATCTCTGAAACAGGACTGACAGAATAAGGATCCACCCAGCTTTCTTGTACAAAGTGGTGATAATCGA
ATTCCGATAATCAACCTCTGGATTACAAAATTTGTGAAAGATTGACTGGTATTCTTAACTATGTTGCTCC
TTTTACGCTATGTGGATACGCTGCTTTAATGCCTTTGTATCATGCTATTGCTTCCCGTATGGCTTTCATT
TTCTCCTCCTTGTATAAATCCTGGTTGCTGTCTCTTTATGAGGAGTTGTGGCCCGTTGTCAGGCAACGTG
GCGTGGTGTGCACTGTGTTTGCTGACGCAACCCCCACTGGTTGGGGCATTGCCACCACCTGTCAGCTCCT
TTCCGGGACTTTCGCTTTCCCCCTCCCTATTGCCACGGCGGAACTCATCGCCGCCTGCCTTGCCCGCTGC
TGGACAGGGGCTCGGCTGTTGGGCACTGACAATTCCGTGGTGTTGTCGGGGAAGCTGACGTCCTTTCCAT
GGCTGCTCGCCTGTGTTGCCACCTGGATTCTGCGCGGGACGTCCTTCTGCTACGTCCCTTCGGCCCTCAA
TCCAGCGGACCTTCCTTCCCGCGGCCTGCTGCCGGCTCTGCGGCCTCTTCCGCGTCTTCGCCTTCGCCCT
CAGACGAGTCGGATCTCCCTTTGGGCCGCCTCCCCGCATCGGGAATTCCCGCGGTTCGAATTCTACCGGG
TAGGGGAGGCGCTTTTCCCAAGGCAGTCTGGAGCATGCGCTTTAGCAGCCCCGCTGGGCACTTGGCGCTA
CACAAGTGGCCTCTGGCCTCGCACACATTCCACATCCACCGGTAGGCGCCAACCGGCTCCGTTCTTTGGT
GGCCCCTTCGCGCCACCTTCTACTCCTCCCCTAGTCAGGAAGTTCCCCCCCGCCCCGCAGCTCGCGTCGT
GCAGGACGTGACAAATGGAAGTAGCACGTCTCACTAGTCTCGTGCAGATGGACAGCACCGCTGAGCAATG
GAAGCGGGTAGGCCTTTGGGGCAGCGGCCAATAGCAGCTTTGCTCCTTCGCTTTCTGGGCTCAGAGGCTG
GGAAGGGGTGGGTCCGGGGGCGGGCTCAGGGGCGGGCTCAGGGGCGGGGCGGGCGCCCGAAGGTCCTCCG
GAGGCCCGGCATTCTGCACGCTTCAAAAGCGCACGTCTGCCGCGCTGTTCTCCTCTTCCTCATCTCCGGG
CCTTTCGACCTCACGTGTTGACAATTAATCATCGGCATAGTATATCGGCATAGTATAATACGACAAGGTG
AGGAACTAAACCATGGCCAAGCCTTTGTCTCAAGAAGAATCCACCCTCATTGAAAGAGCAACGGCTACAA
TCAACAGCATCCCCATCTCTGAAGACTACAGCGTCGCCAGCGCAGCTCTCTCTAGCGACGGCCGCATCTT
CACTGGTGTCAATGTATATCATTTTACTGGGGGACCTTGTGCAGAACTCGTGGTGCTGGGCACTGCTGCT
GCTGCGGCAGCTGGCAACCTGACTTGTATCGTCGCGATCGGAAATGAGAACAGGGGCATCTTGAGCCCCT
GCGGACGGTGCCGACAGGTGCTTCTCGATCTGCATCCTGGGATCAAAGCCATAGTGAAGGACAGTGATGG
ACAGCCGACGGCAGTTGGGATTCGTGAATTGCTGCCCTCTGGTTATGTGTGGGAGGGCTAAGCACAATTC
GAGCTCGGTACCTTTAAGACCAATGACTTACAAGGCAGCTGTAGATCTTAGCCACTTTTTAAAAGAAAAG
GGGGGACTGGAAGGGCTAATTCACTCCCAACGAAGACAAGATCTGCTTTTTGCTTGTACTGGGTCTCTCT
GGTTAGACCAGATCTGAGCCTGGGAGCTCTCTGGCTAACTAGGGAACCCACTGCTTAAGCCTCAATAAAG
CTTGCCTTGAGTGCTTCAAGTAGTGTGTGCCCGTCTGTTGTGTGACTCTGGTAACTAGAGATCCCTCAGA
CCCTTTTAGTCAGTGTGGAAAATCTCTAGCAGTAGTAGTTCATGTCATCTTATTATTCAGTATTTATAAC
TTGCAAAGAAATGAATATCAGAGAGTGAGAGGAACTTGTTTATTGCAGCTTATAATGGTTACAAATAAAG
CAATAGCATCACAAATTTCACAAATAAAGCATTTTTTTCACTGCATTCTAGTTGTGGTTTGTCCAAACTC
ATCAATGTATCTTATCATGTCTGGCTCTAGCTATCCCGCCCCTAACTCCGCCCATCCCGCCCCTAACTCC
GCCCAGTTCCGCCCATTCTCCGCCCCATGGCTGACTAATTTTTTTTATTTATGCAGAGGCCGAGGCCGCC
TCGGCCTCTGAGCTATTCCAGAAGTAGTGAGGAGGCTTTTTTGGAGGCCTAGGGACGTACCCAATTCGCC
CTATAGTGAGTCGTATTACGCGCGCTCACTGGCCGTCGTTTTACAACGTCGTGACTGGGAAAACCCTGGC
GTTACCCAACTTAATCGCCTTGCAGCACATCCCCCTTTCGCCAGCTGGCGTAATAGCGAAGAGGCCCGCA
CCGATCGCCCTTCCCAACAGTTGCGCAGCCTGAATGGCGAATGGG
[124 nt withheld, positions 7536-7659]
C
[91 nt withheld, positions 7661-7751]
A
[49 nt withheld, positions 7753-7801]
CCTTTGACGTTGGAGTCCACGTTCTTT
[37 nt withheld, positions 7829-7865]
ACCCTATCTCGGTCTATTCTTTTGATTTATAAGGGATTTTGCCGATTTCGGCCTATTGGTTAAAAAATGA
GCTGATTTAACAAAAATTTAACGCGAATTTTAACAAAATATTAACGCTTACAATTTAGGTGGCACTTTTC
GGGGAAATGTGCGCGGAACCCCTATTTGTTTATTTTTCTAAATACATTCAAATATGTATCCGCTCATGAG
ACAATAACCCTGATAAATGCTTCAATAATATTGAAAAAGGAAGAGTATGAGTATTCAACATTTCCGTGTC
GCCCTTATTCCCTTTTTTGCGGCATTTTGCCTTCCTGTTTTTGCTCACCCAGAAACGCTGGTGAAAGTAA
AAGATGCTGAAGATCAGTTGGGTGCACGAGTGGGTTACATCGAACTGGATCTCAACAGCGGTAAGATCCT
TGAGAGTTTTCGCCCCGAAGAACGTTTTCCAATGATGAGCACTTTTAAAGTTCTGCTATGTGGCGCGGTA
TTATCCCGTATTGACGCCGGGCAAGAGCAACTCGGTCGCCGCATACACTATTCTCAGAATGACTTGGTTG
AGTACTCACCAGTCACAGAAAAGCATCTTACGGATGGCATGACAGTAAGAGAATTATGCAGTGCTGCCAT
AACCATGAGTGATAACACTGCGGCCAACTTACTTCTGACAACGATCGGAGGACCGAAGGAGCTAACCGCT
TTTTTGCACAACATGGGGGATCATGTAACTCGCCTTGATCGTTGGGAACCGGAGCTGAATGAAGCCATAC
CAAACGACGAGCGTGACACCACGATGCCTGTAGCAATGGCAACAACGTTGCGCAAACTATTAACTGGCGA
ACTACTTACTCTAGCTTCCCGGCAACAATTAATAGACTGGATGGAGGCGGATAAAGTTGCAGGACCACTT
CTGCGCTCGGCCCTTCCGGCTGGCTGGTTTATTGCTGATAAATCTGGAGCCGGTGAGCGTGGGTCTCGCG
GTATCATTGCAGCACTGGGGCCAGATGGTAAGCCCTCCCGTATCGTAGTTATCTACACGACGGGGAGTCA
GGCAACTATGGATGAACGAAATAGACAGATCGCTGAGATAGGTGCCTCACTGATTAAGCATTGGTAACTG
TCAGACCAAGTTTACTCATATATACTTTAGATTGATTTAAAACTTCATTTTTAATTTAAAAGGATCTAGG
TGAAGATCCTTTTTGATAATCTCATGACCAAAATCCCTTAACGTGAGTTTTCGTTCCACTGAGCGTCAGA
CCCCGTAGAAAAGATCAAAGGATCTTCTTGAGATCCTTTTTTTCTGCGCGTAATCTGCTGCTTGCAAACA
AAAAAACCACCGCTACCAGCGGTGGTTTGTTTGCCGGATCAAGAGCTACCAACTCTTTTTCCGAAGGTAA
CTGGCTTCAGCAGAGCGCAGATACCAAATACTGTTCTTCTAGTGTAGCCGTAGTTAGGCCACCACTTCAA
GAACTCTGTAGCACCGCCTACATACCTCGCTCTGCTAATCCTGTTACCAGTGGCTGCTGCCAGTGGCGAT
AAGTCGTGTCTTACCGGGTTGGACTCAAGACGATAGTTACCGGATAAGGCGCAGCGGTCGGGCTGAACGG
GGGGTTCGTGCACACAGCCCAGCTTGGAGCGAACGACCTACACCGAACTGAGATACCTACAGCGTGAGCT
ATGAGAAAGCGCCACGCTTCCCGAAGAGAGAAAGGCGGACAGGTATCCGGTAAGCGGCAGGGTCGGAACA
GGAGAGCGCACGAGGGAGCTTCCAGGGGGAAACGCCTGGTATCTTTATAGTCCTGTCGGGTTTCGCCACC
TCTGACTTGAGCGTCGATTTTTGTGATGCTCGTCAGGGGGGCGGAGCCTATGGAAAAACGCCAGCAACGC
GGCCTTTTTACGGTTCCTGGCCTTTTGCTGGCCTTTTGCTCACATGTTCTTTCCTGCGTTATCCCCTGAT
TCTGTGGATAACCGTATTACCGCCTTTGAGTGAGCTGATACCGCTCGCCGCAGCCGAACGACCGAGCGCA
GCGAGTCAGTGAGCGAGGAAGCGGAAGAGCGCCCAATACGCAAACCGCCTCTCCCCGCGCGTTGGCCGAT
TCATTAATGCAGCTGGCACGACAGGTTTCCCGACTGGAAAGCGGGCAGTGAGCGCAACGCAATTAATGTG
AGTTAGCTCACTCATTAGGCACCCCAGGCTTTACACTTTATGCTTCCGGCTCGTATGTTGTGTGGAATTG
TGAGCGGATAACAATTTCACACAGGAAACAGCTATGACCATGATTACGCCAAGCGCGCAATTAACCCTCA
CTAAAGGGAACAAAAGCTGGAGCTGCAAGCTT
